>Addgene plasmid #126865 | pre_IV_CS8_7569_v1 | addgene full sequence | sequence record 248617 | Addgene NGS Result
CCATCGCCCTGATAGACGGTTTTTCGCCCTTTGACGTTGGAGTCCACGTTCTTT
[37 nt withheld, positions 55-91]
ACCCTATCTCGGGCAAGCTTGTCACTTGGACACTAGTTGAGCTGTCACAGAATGTGACGTTGAAGGTGTC
CAAGCTGTCAACGCACCAAGCATACAAGGGTGTAAGCTGAGAACCTCATAACGCTAGAACATCATAAGAG
CGCAACACGATAATCCAGGAACCTGACAAGGTAGTAACCCCCTAATCCCACAAGAGGGTAACACCTCAAC
AGGGCAACTCGTGAATGTCTGAAGTAGATAACCTGATAAGGGGCTAAGCCACTAAGCCCCTAAGCGCCCA
ATGGCGTAATGTGACAATACGGTAAGTCCTCAAGAGTCCAACGTAGCAACCGTCGAACACGCTAACATCG
GAACACTACAATACGATAACCCAGGAACGAGGGAACTAGCGAACAGCGTAACTGTGGAATCGGGCAATGC
GGTAATCGATCAACATGGTAATCTACGAACTCCACAATGCAGCAACGACCTAAGCAGATAATATGAGAAC
GTGGCAACATCTGAATGGTAGAACGCTGCAAGGAGGTAACGAGCTAATCCGGTAAGGGGGGAACGGAGGA
ACCGACCAATACATGAAGGATGTAATAGAGGAAGCTGACAAGGCACCAAGTGTCGAAGATCGCAATGAGG
GAATATATCAATCCAGTAAGGGCGCAAGCGGATAACATGCGAACGCCTGAATGGGGCAACCGCGCAATCG
GTCAATGGTCGAACGCTACAAGTGGACAACAGGCGAAGTGCTCAACTGAGTAAGGATCGAATCCATGAAG
CCATGAACTATCTAATCCCGCAACTCCATAACGTCGTAAGATGCGAAGCGTGTAAGGTGACAATATCCCA
AGATAGCAAGTATATAAGGGCGGAAGCCAGGAAGCTGGCAACGCGCGAATCGTGTAAGTGAGTAAGTGCG
GAAGACACGAACGACACAATGTGGGAACCTCAGAACGCTGTAACGATCCAATCTGATAACCACGTAAGTA
CCTAAGGCGTGAACACCCGAATGTCAGAATGCCTCAATCAGAGAATCACCTAATCTAGCAATCCCCCAAC
GCCGTAACCACCCAAGCCGCGAAGATACCAAGAGTATAATCGAGGAATGCGATAACCCCCGAAGGGTGGA
ATCACAGAACTCGCTAATGCTCCAAGTGCACAACTCTCTAACTGTGTAAGCTCGTAATCCGCGAACATGC
CAACTGTCCAACCCTCCAATATCAGAAGAGGTCAAGTCTCTAACCGACTAACGGTACAATCATAGAATGG
GATAACGGGCTAAGGGACCAAGTACGTAATCGCACAATGACGTAAGGGGACAATGAGAGAAGCCGTCAAG
CCTGCAATCGGCGAACCTACCAAGAGATGAACTGGGGAACGATCGAATGTACCAACACTATAAGGCCTGA
ATGTCCCAAGCGCATAACACAGCAAGTGCGTAATACGCGAACTGTACAAGGCCGGAACTCTGGAACCAGG
TAACCATCGAATGCTGCAACAGTAGAAGCTGCCAAGCTGGGAACACGGGAAGGAGATAATATGTGAATGA
GATAACAGTCCAAGTGATGAAGTAGCCAAGGCCGCAACTCTACAAGTCAGCAATGGCGGAACACCCTAAC
TACCCAACTCACTAACCCGAGAAGGGGGCAAGCCCATAACGGAGTAATCGGAGAATCTCTGAACCACAGA
ATAGCCTAATATCTCAACACGCGAATGCCAGAAGAGCACAAGCATGCAATCGACTAAGGACGTAACACTG
TAATGAGGCAATGCCGTAAGACCCCAAGGCCGTAATACGAGAACAGGGTAACTGTCTAACGAGACAAGCG
CAGAACTCACCAAGTGTCTAAGCATGGAATATCATAAGACCTGAAGGCGCGAACCAGCGAACCATCCAAC
ATCGCAACGTGATAATACAGTAACTCTCCAACTACCGAATCTGGCAATCGACGAATCGCGTAATGACGCA
ACCGGGTAAGGTCAGAAGATGACAAGCTCCCAATGATACAAGCAGTGAACGAGATAAGGGTCGAATCGGC
TAACAGGTGAACCATGGAACTAGGGAATGGTACAAGTCGCGAAGTACTGAACGCAGGAAGTGAGCAACCC
GACAACATCACAATCGTCTAAGGCTCGAATGGATCAATCGCTGAACTGCTCAAGCGCCGAATGCATCAAC
GACGTAACGGGATAATGTGCGAAGCGGACAATAGTCTAATCCGAGAATCAGCGAACGCCACAATAGCTGA
AGATGGTAAGGGTACAATCTCGTAAGTAGCTAACGTGTCAACGCGATAATGAGGTAAGACGAGAACAGGA
CAATACCATAATAGTGCAATACCACAAGGCGACAATGTACTAAGACGGTAAGTGTATAATCAGCTAAGCG
CGGAACCTAGGAATGGCCTAATGTGGTAAGACATGAAGTATGCAAGCGCTCAAGGTACCAAGACGATAAT
CGACCAAGGTCGTAACAGCCCAATCCCTCAACCGCTCAACCAGAGAACATGCTAACTGGCGAAGCCCGCA
ACTCATCAAGGTGCCAATGATATAATCGCCTAACATGGCAACCGGCGAATATAGTAACAGAGTAACTGCC
CAACCGGGGAAGTCACCAAGCAGGGAAGGCACGAAGTATGGAACGGGCGAATCCCGTAATAGGTCAATCT
GCCAAGAGTAGAAGCACTCAAGACCCGAACGTCATAACTCGCGAATATCTGAACGGCACAATAGGATAAG
GATCCAAGGGGAGAATACCTCAACGCAGCAACCGCGTAAGTCTCGAAGACATCAAGTAGGCAAGCAGCTA
AGCGCACAACCTAGCAAGGATACAATGTCTCAACTAGCTAACGAGGTAACGCCATAATCAGGTAACCCGA
TAACTGGTCAACCCCCCAAGACGCGAAGCATCTAATGTCGGAACGCGGGAATCGGCCAACCTATCAATGC
CGGAATGCACGAACGCGTGAAGCTACGAATAGGGGAATCTCGCAAGTGGTCAATACTCCAACGGTCTAAT
ACTCGAACATAGCAATGCCGCAACTAGTCAATATACCAACTGATCAACATCTCAATGGGCGAAGATGTGA
ACCCCACAATCCGCCAAGATAGTAAGTGGCGAACTCAGGAATGGAGTAAGGTGCGAATAGAGTAACTCCG
TAACGAGCGAAGACGGGAACCCCATAATCGTCGAAGGCATCAATCGGTGAAGGGGCCAAGGCGGTAAGCA
CACAACAGGGGAAGGACCTAAGAGGTGAAGAGCCGAACGGTGCAAGTGACGAACATGTCAAGCACGCAAC
GCTCTAAGCGGGGAATGCGGCAACCCAGCAACCCTACAAGACTCCAACACGAGAAGCTGTGAAGGAGAGA
AGCGATGAACTGACCAAGTCTCCAACCACCTAACGACTGAATATACTAATGAGTCAAGCACAGAAGACTG
TAACTCTGTAAGCTAGCAACTCGGTAATCGGGGAACCCAGTAATAGATGAATGAGCCAACCGCAGAATAC
AGGAACCTCCCAAGCCTCCAACGCCGCAAGGTGGTAACGGGGCAATAGTGGAAGACCACAACGCCCCAAC
GTATCAACCGTCTAATGTACGAAGACCATAATCGTGCAACAGTATAATCATCGAACACTCCAACTATCGA
AGCTGATAAGACCGGAAGTATGTAAGGCAGCAAGTGCGCAATGTGCTAACCATCTAAGCGTCCAAGGCTG
GAACCGGTGAAGGCCCCAACGCGAGAACCCCGCAACCTGCTAACACCGGAATGATGTAACGCCCTAAGGT
GTGAAGATCGTAAGACGGCAATGTCGTAACAGGTCAAGTCGGGAACGCGGTAAGCGGCTAACTGTATAAC
CTCCGAATGATGCAACTCACGAACGGACTAACCCCAGAATGGACTAACGTACGAAGGATCTAAGAGGGCA
AGGCCAGAAGGGCATAAGCTGCTAAGAGAGTAAGACGCCAATCTGTGAACTGACGAATCATGGAAGCTGG
TAATCCGGCAAGGAGCGAACATACTAATCGCGCAAGAGTCGAAGCCGACAAGTGATCAACGACGGAAGGG
ACTAACTCCCGAAGGTCGCAATGACAGAAGCGGCGAATAGGACAACCTGGTAACATGAGAAGACCAGAAT
AGTACAACCTAGTAACACTCTAACCTATGAATAGCATAATGCGTCAATACCCCAAGATCCCAATGGAGCA
ACACCAGAAGATCAGAAGCAGGCAATGATCTAATGACTCAACGCTCGAACCTGAGAAGTGGCCAATATAG
CAACGTATGAATCATATAATAGTAGAATAGATCAACGATACAAGACTGCAATCGTAGAATCGCATAACAC
CATAAGCACGGAAGTGCTGAACACAGGAATACGGCAACCCGCGAATCGGATAACACACGAACAGCTCAAG
CTCGGAAGTCGCCAACCTCTGAAGCAGACAAGGCACTAATCAGGGAACGCCTCAAGGGAGGAACGGGGTA
AGACCTCAACCTGTGAACCCCTGAACCCGCCAACGATCTAACCGACGAAGATGCTAAGTCACGAATATGC
TAAGGTCTGAATCCGACAATGAGCTAACAGAGGAACAGGCTAACATGATAACGCGCTAATCCTCCAATAC
GTGAATGCCATAACGTCTGAATGCCCCAAGCTCCGAATCTGACAAGGACGCAATCTCTCAAGACACCAAG
TCCCGAATACGTCAAGTCCACAAGGCCCTAAGTGGTGAATGACGGAATGGTGTAATACACCAACCATGCA
ATGCGCGAATGCTACAAGGGCACAAGTACCCAACGGATGAACTAGGCAACAGCAGAACCTGCGAAGATGG
GAACCACACAAGTGAGGAACTCGAGAATGCTGGAACGACATAATGTATGAACCCACTAACTCAGCAACAG
GCCAAGCCCTGAAGATGGCAACGTGCTAAGTGCCGAATCCCTGAAGAGCATAATGAGCGAAGGCAGGAAT
CACGTAACTAGATAACTCGATAAGGGATGAACTGATGAAGCGACTAATCAGACAACGCGTCAACGTCGGA
ATCGTCCAACCCTGTAAGTGCCTAACACCGCAACATCAGAACTACCTAAGATACTAACGGTATAAGACGA
CAATGGTATAATACCAGAACTGCCGAAGCTGCGAAGGAGTGAATAGGGCAACCACTCAACAGAGCAAGGA
CACAAGCATCCAAGCCGGCAAGCAGCCAATGGACGAATCGCAGAACGGCAGAAGCTCATAAGTCGGTAAT
GCCCGAACTCCCTAACGGCATAACACGTGAAGATCACAATGTGGCAAGGCCTCAACACCCCAATGCTGTA
ACGCACTAAGCATGTAAGAGTGTAATGTGTGAAGCGAGCAAGCCCCCAAGGTATCAATAGTATAACTGGA
GAAGCCTGTAACCGAGTAATATATGAATCAGTCAAGAGTCTAATAGTCGAAGCGAGTAACGTACTAAGTA
GCGAACTACATAATGCGCTAATCTGAGAATCGCCGAATACATCAACGTCCCAACCACTGAACGTCGCAAT
ATGCGAATACCCGAATCACCGAACACGGCAACACTCGAATCTGCGAAGCGGTCAAGGTGATAACTCGTCA
ACAGGATAAGCGCCTAAGCTCCTAAGACGCTAAGATAGGAATGCCTGAATAGCAGAATCGCGGAAGCCTA
CAATGACCCAAGGCGGCAATCGGGTAATCCCGGAACCGGAGAATGCTATAAGTCTACAAGTAGGTAATCT
GCTAACACAGTAATGCATGAAGTATACAAGGAGGGAAGGACAGAATGGGACAACCGATGAAGCTAGTAAG
CGAGGAATGCAGTAAGCTCTCAAGTGTAGAACTAGCCAAGTCCGCAACTCTGCAAGATATGAAGACCGCA
ATGGCGCAACGTGACAATGGCTGAACTATGCAACGCGCCAACCCTCTAAGAGCCCAACGGCGGAATATCC
TAACCGTATAATCCGATAAGCGTAGAACTGCAGAATCTCATAACGTGGTAACCGCCTAAGTGGAGAATAC
TGTAACTAGAGAACCACCGAATGGCATAATCCTCTAACTAGGTAAGGCGCTAACTGAGGAACCCCGTAAG
GTGGCAAGCAGCGAATCTAGTAAGGTCCTAAGAGAGGAACGGCCGAACTGACTAACTAGACAACAGCGCA
AGTCGGCAAGCAGTCAAGGGCTCAATAGGCTAATATGGGAAGCCCGGAAGTGACCAAGATCTCAATCCGT
GAACCATACAACTGCATAATGGCCGAAGTCCGGAACGCCGGAAGAGGCTAAGCATAGAATACGCCAATGT
GAGAAGGTAGCAACCATATAACCGCCCAACCGTACAACTCATGAATGCCACAACATGACAAGGACTCAAC
CTACGAACTACTCAAGTCCATAACCGAGGAACGGATCAAGGGAGCAATAGGCGAAGGTGTCAACGTGTGA
ATGTAGCAAGTACGCAAGATCGGAATCTCGGAACAGACTAAGGCATGAAGATGAGAATGGGTCAAGACTG
GAATACCGGAACGAGCCAACCGTGTAAGCGTATAATGTGATAACTGTAGAACGCGGCAATGAGACAACCA
GATAATGCAGGAAGCTATCAAGCTCAGAAGAGGCGAATGCACCAAGCTACTAATCTCCGAACACCGTAAC
GTGGGAATACCGCAACCCGCTAATGCACTAAGCACCTAAGAGGATAACCCCTCAATACGACAAGTAGACA
AGCTAGGAATCTCCCAAGCCTCTAATAGGGTAAGACTCGAACTACGGAAGCCCTCAAGTCCCTAACGAGT
GAACAGTCGAAGTACGGAACGCTCCAATGAGTGAATCCACTAACCCACGAAGTATCTAAGGACATAATAT
GCCAATGCGCCAACTGCCTAATGTAGTAACGACCCAACATCCTAAGTCAGTAAGTGTACAAGATGTCAAT
CCAGCAACACGGTAAGAGCGTAACGGCTCAAGAGCGGAAGGCCACAACATACCAACCATAGAAGGTCGGA
AGAGAGCAAGCGATCAAGACGTCAACATCGTAATCATGTAAGAGATCAACTGGGTAAGTCCAGAACCCTC
GAATCGTGGAACTCGGCAACACCTGAATGGGCTAACCCATCAAGAGTGGAAGTCAGGAAGATCCGAACGT
GAGAATATCGTAAGAGCTGAAGCACCGAAGGCGATAATATCGGAAGGCGGGAAGCGACGAAGACACTAAG
TGCATAATCGTATAACTATGTAAGATATCAAGGCGCCAAGTGGGTAACGGTGTAAGTAGTGAACCGGACA
ATGATAGAACTACAGAAGTGCAGAACTATAGAATCGCTCAACCGCTGAATACCTGAAGCCGGGAAGCTCA
CAAGGGTCTAAGCGGGCAACTGAGCAAGTCATGAAGCGGGTAACGATAGAAGAGACTAACCAGCCAACGT
CCGAAGTGTGTAATACCCTAATAGGTGAAGGACCCAACTAGTGAACGGCCCAACAGCCTAACCTGGCAAC
GTGCCAAGGTACTAAGTGACTAATGGTCTAAGCGCGTAAGTCTAGAATCTGGTAAGTACAGAAGCACCCA
ACCGGTCAACATATGAAGTCTGCAAGGATGGAACCGGCCAACCTCACAACTGTGCAATCACTGAAACGTT
GAAGCGTTACCTGTTAGGTAACGTAGTTGAGCTGTTTCAGTGACATTGACCGGGA
[89 nt withheld, positions 7777-7865]
CGGGATCGGAATTCCGGCCATCGCCCTGATAGACGGTTTTTCGCCCTTTGACGTTGGAGTCCACGTTCTT
TAATAGTGGACTCTTGTTCCAAACTGGAAAACGTCTAGCGGTATCAGCTCACTCAAAGGCGGTAATACGG
TTATCCACAGAATCAGGGGATAACGCAGGAAAGAACATGTGAGCAAAAGGCCAGCAAAAGGCCAGGAACC
GTAAAAAGGCCGCGTTGCTGGCGTTTTTCCACAGGCTCCGCCCCCCTGACGAGCATCACAAAAATCGACG
CTCAAGTCAGAGGTGGCGAAACCCGACAGGACTATAAAGATACCAGGCGTTTCCCCCTGGAAGCTCCCTC
GTGCGCTCTCCTGTTCCGACCCTGCCGCTTACCGGATACCTGTCCGCCTTTCTCCCTTCGGGAAGCGTGG
CGCTTTCTCATAGCTCACGCTGTAGGTATCTCAGTTCGGTGTAGGTCGTTCGCTCCAAGCTGGGCTGTGT
GCACGAACCCCCCGTTCAGCCCGACCGCTGCGCCTTATCCGGTAACTATCGTCTTGAGTCCAACCCGGTA
AGACACGACTTATCGCCACTGGCAGCAGCCACTGGTAACAGGATTAGCAGAGCGAGGTATGTAGGCGGTG
CTACAGAGTTCTTGAAGTGGTGGCCTAACTACGGCTACACTAGAAGAACAGTATTTGGTATCTGCGCTCT
GCTGAAGCCAGTTACCTTCGGAAAAAGAGTTGGTAGCTCTTGATCCGGCAAACAAACCACCGCTGGTAGC
GGTGGTTTTTTTGTTTGCAAGCAGCAGATTACGCGCAGAAAAAAAGGATCTCAAGAAGATCCTTTGATCT
TTTCTACGGGGTCTGACGCTCAGTGGAACGAAAACTCACGTTAAGGGATTTTGGTCATGAGATTATCAAA
AAGGATCTTCACCTAGATCCTTTTAAATTAAAAATGAAGTTTTAAATCAATCTAAAGTATATATGAGTAA
ACTTGGTCTGACAGTTACCAATGCTTAATCAGTGAGGCACCTATCTCAGCGATCTGTCTATTTCGTTCAT
CCATAGTTGCCTGACTCCCCGTCGTGTAGATAACTACGATACGGGAGGGCTTACCATCTGGCCCCAGTGC
TGCAATGATACCGCGAGACCCACGCTCACCGGCTCCAGATTTATCAGCAATAAACCAGCCAGCCGGAAGG
GCCGAGCGCAGAAGTGGTCCTGCAACTTTATCCGCCTCCATCCAGTCTATTAATTGTTGCCGGGAAGCTA
GAGTAAGTAGTTCGCCAGTTAATAGTTTGCGCAACGTTGTTGCCATTGCTACAGGCATCGTGGTGTCACG
CTCGTCGTTTGGTATGGCTTCATTCAGCTCCGGTTCCCAACGATCAAGGCGAGTTACATGATCCCCCATG
TTGTGCAAAAAAGCGGTTAGCTCCTTCGGTCCTCCGATCGTTGTCAGAAGTAAGTTGGCCGCAGTGTTAT
CACTCATGGTTATGGCAGCACTGCATAATTCTCTTACTGTCATGCCATCCGTAAGATGCTTTTCTGTGAC
TGGTGAGTACTCAACCAAGTCATTCTGAGAATAGTGTATGCGGCGACCGAGTTGCTCTTGCCCGGCGTCA
ATACGGGATAATACCGCGCCACATAGCAGAACTTTAAAAGTGCTCATCATTGGAAAACGTTCTTCGGGGC
GAAAACTCTCAAGGATCTTACCGCTGTTGAGATCCAGTTCGATGTAACCCACTCGTGCACCCAACTGATC
TTCAGCATCTTTTACTTTCACCAGCGTTTCTGGGTGAGCAAAAACAGGAAGGCAAAATGCCGCAAAAAAG
GGAATAAGGGCGACACGGAAATGTTGAATACTCATACTCTTCCTTTTTCAATATTATTGAAGCATTTATC
AGGGTTATTGTCTCATGAGCGGATACATATTTGAATGTATTTAGAAAAATAAACAAATAGGGGTTCCGCG
CACATTTCCCCGAAAAGTGCCACCTGACGTCTAAGAAACCATTATTATCATGACATTAACCTATAAAAAT
AGGCGTATCACGAGGCAGAATTTCAGCCTCC
Features (pLannotate 1.2.2; 6 found; start..end, strand, type, name):
      1..103     +  rep_origin     f1 ori (fragment) (sequence partly withheld): f1 bacteriophage origin of replication; arrow indicates direction of (+) strand synthesis
   7777..7865    +  rep_origin     f1 ori (fragment) (sequence withheld): f1 bacteriophage origin of replication; arrow indicates direction of (+) strand synthesis
   7881..7964    +  rep_origin     f1 ori (fragment): f1 bacteriophage origin of replication; arrow indicates direction of (+) strand synthesis
   8101..8689    -  rep_origin     ori: high-copy-number ColE1/pMB1/pBR322/pUC origin of replication
   8860..9720    -  CDS            AmpR: β-lactamase; bla; confers resistance to ampicillin, carbenicillin, and related antibiotics
   9721..9825    -  promoter       AmpR promoter: bla
