[The description below was written by a language model from this plasmid's Addgene catalogue record and pLannotate feature annotations shown in this document.]
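Description:
pre_IV_CS8_7569_v1 is a synthetic-biology phagemid-type plasmid built on the pSB1A3 backbone and designed as a source of custom single-stranded scaffold DNA for DNA origami. It is maintained in E. coli as a high-copy plasmid through a ColE1/pUC-type origin and selected with ampicillin via the β-lactamase gene driven by its native bla promoter; these two elements sit together at one end of the sequenced 9,926-nt record.

The payload is a fully synthetic insert of about 7.5 kb, IV_CS8_7569_v1, which the automated annotation leaves essentially unannotated, as expected for a designed, non-coding scaffold sequence. Three f1 bacteriophage origin fragments are detected, one at the start of the record and two just downstream of the insert. This pattern suggests a split f1 origin arrangement in which initiation and termination signals for (+) strand synthesis bracket the scaffold region, so that only that portion, and not the plasmid backbone, is produced as single-stranded DNA; the record itself does not spell out this mechanism or how phage functions are supplied. According to the catalogue entry, the resulting precursor scaffold is 7,886 bases long and carries Zn-dependent self-cleaving DNAzyme cassettes. Incubation with zinc triggers excision, yielding a linear 7,569-base scaffold. The DNAzyme cassettes are not marked in the feature table.

The construct is described as belonging to compatibility group 8 and being made by "method IV", labels from the depositors' scheme for generating design-specific scaffold sequences, though the record does not define them further. Its use is the production of custom-length linear scaffolds for folding DNA origami objects.
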