Addgene plasmid #126865: pre_IV_CS8_7569_v1
Purpose: 7886 bases long scaffold with Zn-dependent self-cleaving DNAzyme cassettes, from compatibility group 8, made by method IV, yields linear 7569 b long scaffolds after Zn incubation
Depositing lab: Hendrik Dietz. Depositing organization: Technische Universitaet Muenchen (TUM). Publication: Custom-Size, Functional, and Durable DNA Origami with Design-Specific Scaffolds. Engelhardt FAS, Praetorius F, Wachauf CH, Bruggenthies G, Kohler F, Kick B, Kadletz KL, Pham PN, Behler KL, Gerling T, Dietz H. ACS Nano. 2019 Apr 22. doi: 10.1021/acsnano.9b01025. PubMed 30990672.
Backbone
  Vector backbone: pSB1A3
  Backbone manufacturer: Idem parts registry
  Vector type: Synthetic Biology
Growth in bacteria
  Bacterial resistance: Ampicillin, 100 μg/mL
  Growth temperature: 37°C
  Growth strain: DH5alpha
  Copy number: High Copy
Gene/Insert
  Gene/Insert name: IV_CS8_7569_v1
  Species: Synthetic
  Insert size (bp): 7560
  Cloning method: Restriction Enzyme; 5′ cloning site Unknown (unknown if destroyed); 3′ cloning site Unknown (unknown if destroyed)
  Sequencing primers: 5′ attaccgcctttgagtgagc; 3′ tgccacctgacgtctaagaa
Terms and licenses: Academic/Nonprofit Terms; Industry Terms: Not Available to Industry
How to cite: pre_IV_CS8_7569_v1 was a gift from Hendrik Dietz (Addgene plasmid # 126865 ; http://n2t.net/addgene:126865 ; RRID:Addgene_126865)
