>Addgene plasmid #126865 | pre_IV_CS8_7569_v1 | depositor partial sequence | sequence record 242677 | linear ssDNA after Zn digestion
AGGTGTCCAAGCTGTCAACGCACCAAGCATACAAGGGTGTAAGCTGAGAACCTCATAACGCTAGAACATC
ATAAGAGCGCAACACGATAATCCAGGAACCTGACAAGGTAGTAACCCCCTAATCCCACAAGAGGGTAACA
CCTCAACAGGGCAACTCGTGAATGTCTGAAGTAGATAACCTGATAAGGGGCTAAGCCACTAAGCCCCTAA
GCGCCCAATGGCGTAATGTGACAATACGGTAAGTCCTCAAGAGTCCAACGTAGCAACCGTCGAACACGCT
AACATCGGAACACTACAATACGATAACCCAGGAACGAGGGAACTAGCGAACAGCGTAACTGTGGAATCGG
GCAATGCGGTAATCGATCAACATGGTAATCTACGAACTCCACAATGCAGCAACGACCTAAGCAGATAATA
TGAGAACGTGGCAACATCTGAATGGTAGAACGCTGCAAGGAGGTAACGAGCTAATCCGGTAAGGGGGGAA
CGGAGGAACCGACCAATACATGAAGGATGTAATAGAGGAAGCTGACAAGGCACCAAGTGTCGAAGATCGC
AATGAGGGAATATATCAATCCAGTAAGGGCGCAAGCGGATAACATGCGAACGCCTGAATGGGGCAACCGC
GCAATCGGTCAATGGTCGAACGCTACAAGTGGACAACAGGCGAAGTGCTCAACTGAGTAAGGATCGAATC
CATGAAGCCATGAACTATCTAATCCCGCAACTCCATAACGTCGTAAGATGCGAAGCGTGTAAGGTGACAA
TATCCCAAGATAGCAAGTATATAAGGGCGGAAGCCAGGAAGCTGGCAACGCGCGAATCGTGTAAGTGAGT
AAGTGCGGAAGACACGAACGACACAATGTGGGAACCTCAGAACGCTGTAACGATCCAATCTGATAACCAC
GTAAGTACCTAAGGCGTGAACACCCGAATGTCAGAATGCCTCAATCAGAGAATCACCTAATCTAGCAATC
CCCCAACGCCGTAACCACCCAAGCCGCGAAGATACCAAGAGTATAATCGAGGAATGCGATAACCCCCGAA
GGGTGGAATCACAGAACTCGCTAATGCTCCAAGTGCACAACTCTCTAACTGTGTAAGCTCGTAATCCGCG
AACATGCCAACTGTCCAACCCTCCAATATCAGAAGAGGTCAAGTCTCTAACCGACTAACGGTACAATCAT
AGAATGGGATAACGGGCTAAGGGACCAAGTACGTAATCGCACAATGACGTAAGGGGACAATGAGAGAAGC
CGTCAAGCCTGCAATCGGCGAACCTACCAAGAGATGAACTGGGGAACGATCGAATGTACCAACACTATAA
GGCCTGAATGTCCCAAGCGCATAACACAGCAAGTGCGTAATACGCGAACTGTACAAGGCCGGAACTCTGG
AACCAGGTAACCATCGAATGCTGCAACAGTAGAAGCTGCCAAGCTGGGAACACGGGAAGGAGATAATATG
TGAATGAGATAACAGTCCAAGTGATGAAGTAGCCAAGGCCGCAACTCTACAAGTCAGCAATGGCGGAACA
CCCTAACTACCCAACTCACTAACCCGAGAAGGGGGCAAGCCCATAACGGAGTAATCGGAGAATCTCTGAA
CCACAGAATAGCCTAATATCTCAACACGCGAATGCCAGAAGAGCACAAGCATGCAATCGACTAAGGACGT
AACACTGTAATGAGGCAATGCCGTAAGACCCCAAGGCCGTAATACGAGAACAGGGTAACTGTCTAACGAG
ACAAGCGCAGAACTCACCAAGTGTCTAAGCATGGAATATCATAAGACCTGAAGGCGCGAACCAGCGAACC
ATCCAACATCGCAACGTGATAATACAGTAACTCTCCAACTACCGAATCTGGCAATCGACGAATCGCGTAA
TGACGCAACCGGGTAAGGTCAGAAGATGACAAGCTCCCAATGATACAAGCAGTGAACGAGATAAGGGTCG
AATCGGCTAACAGGTGAACCATGGAACTAGGGAATGGTACAAGTCGCGAAGTACTGAACGCAGGAAGTGA
GCAACCCGACAACATCACAATCGTCTAAGGCTCGAATGGATCAATCGCTGAACTGCTCAAGCGCCGAATG
CATCAACGACGTAACGGGATAATGTGCGAAGCGGACAATAGTCTAATCCGAGAATCAGCGAACGCCACAA
TAGCTGAAGATGGTAAGGGTACAATCTCGTAAGTAGCTAACGTGTCAACGCGATAATGAGGTAAGACGAG
AACAGGACAATACCATAATAGTGCAATACCACAAGGCGACAATGTACTAAGACGGTAAGTGTATAATCAG
CTAAGCGCGGAACCTAGGAATGGCCTAATGTGGTAAGACATGAAGTATGCAAGCGCTCAAGGTACCAAGA
CGATAATCGACCAAGGTCGTAACAGCCCAATCCCTCAACCGCTCAACCAGAGAACATGCTAACTGGCGAA
GCCCGCAACTCATCAAGGTGCCAATGATATAATCGCCTAACATGGCAACCGGCGAATATAGTAACAGAGT
AACTGCCCAACCGGGGAAGTCACCAAGCAGGGAAGGCACGAAGTATGGAACGGGCGAATCCCGTAATAGG
TCAATCTGCCAAGAGTAGAAGCACTCAAGACCCGAACGTCATAACTCGCGAATATCTGAACGGCACAATA
GGATAAGGATCCAAGGGGAGAATACCTCAACGCAGCAACCGCGTAAGTCTCGAAGACATCAAGTAGGCAA
GCAGCTAAGCGCACAACCTAGCAAGGATACAATGTCTCAACTAGCTAACGAGGTAACGCCATAATCAGGT
AACCCGATAACTGGTCAACCCCCCAAGACGCGAAGCATCTAATGTCGGAACGCGGGAATCGGCCAACCTA
TCAATGCCGGAATGCACGAACGCGTGAAGCTACGAATAGGGGAATCTCGCAAGTGGTCAATACTCCAACG
GTCTAATACTCGAACATAGCAATGCCGCAACTAGTCAATATACCAACTGATCAACATCTCAATGGGCGAA
GATGTGAACCCCACAATCCGCCAAGATAGTAAGTGGCGAACTCAGGAATGGAGTAAGGTGCGAATAGAGT
AACTCCGTAACGAGCGAAGACGGGAACCCCATAATCGTCGAAGGCATCAATCGGTGAAGGGGCCAAGGCG
GTAAGCACACAACAGGGGAAGGACCTAAGAGGTGAAGAGCCGAACGGTGCAAGTGACGAACATGTCAAGC
ACGCAACGCTCTAAGCGGGGAATGCGGCAACCCAGCAACCCTACAAGACTCCAACACGAGAAGCTGTGAA
GGAGAGAAGCGATGAACTGACCAAGTCTCCAACCACCTAACGACTGAATATACTAATGAGTCAAGCACAG
AAGACTGTAACTCTGTAAGCTAGCAACTCGGTAATCGGGGAACCCAGTAATAGATGAATGAGCCAACCGC
AGAATACAGGAACCTCCCAAGCCTCCAACGCCGCAAGGTGGTAACGGGGCAATAGTGGAAGACCACAACG
CCCCAACGTATCAACCGTCTAATGTACGAAGACCATAATCGTGCAACAGTATAATCATCGAACACTCCAA
CTATCGAAGCTGATAAGACCGGAAGTATGTAAGGCAGCAAGTGCGCAATGTGCTAACCATCTAAGCGTCC
AAGGCTGGAACCGGTGAAGGCCCCAACGCGAGAACCCCGCAACCTGCTAACACCGGAATGATGTAACGCC
CTAAGGTGTGAAGATCGTAAGACGGCAATGTCGTAACAGGTCAAGTCGGGAACGCGGTAAGCGGCTAACT
GTATAACCTCCGAATGATGCAACTCACGAACGGACTAACCCCAGAATGGACTAACGTACGAAGGATCTAA
GAGGGCAAGGCCAGAAGGGCATAAGCTGCTAAGAGAGTAAGACGCCAATCTGTGAACTGACGAATCATGG
AAGCTGGTAATCCGGCAAGGAGCGAACATACTAATCGCGCAAGAGTCGAAGCCGACAAGTGATCAACGAC
GGAAGGGACTAACTCCCGAAGGTCGCAATGACAGAAGCGGCGAATAGGACAACCTGGTAACATGAGAAGA
CCAGAATAGTACAACCTAGTAACACTCTAACCTATGAATAGCATAATGCGTCAATACCCCAAGATCCCAA
TGGAGCAACACCAGAAGATCAGAAGCAGGCAATGATCTAATGACTCAACGCTCGAACCTGAGAAGTGGCC
AATATAGCAACGTATGAATCATATAATAGTAGAATAGATCAACGATACAAGACTGCAATCGTAGAATCGC
ATAACACCATAAGCACGGAAGTGCTGAACACAGGAATACGGCAACCCGCGAATCGGATAACACACGAACA
GCTCAAGCTCGGAAGTCGCCAACCTCTGAAGCAGACAAGGCACTAATCAGGGAACGCCTCAAGGGAGGAA
CGGGGTAAGACCTCAACCTGTGAACCCCTGAACCCGCCAACGATCTAACCGACGAAGATGCTAAGTCACG
AATATGCTAAGGTCTGAATCCGACAATGAGCTAACAGAGGAACAGGCTAACATGATAACGCGCTAATCCT
CCAATACGTGAATGCCATAACGTCTGAATGCCCCAAGCTCCGAATCTGACAAGGACGCAATCTCTCAAGA
CACCAAGTCCCGAATACGTCAAGTCCACAAGGCCCTAAGTGGTGAATGACGGAATGGTGTAATACACCAA
CCATGCAATGCGCGAATGCTACAAGGGCACAAGTACCCAACGGATGAACTAGGCAACAGCAGAACCTGCG
AAGATGGGAACCACACAAGTGAGGAACTCGAGAATGCTGGAACGACATAATGTATGAACCCACTAACTCA
GCAACAGGCCAAGCCCTGAAGATGGCAACGTGCTAAGTGCCGAATCCCTGAAGAGCATAATGAGCGAAGG
CAGGAATCACGTAACTAGATAACTCGATAAGGGATGAACTGATGAAGCGACTAATCAGACAACGCGTCAA
CGTCGGAATCGTCCAACCCTGTAAGTGCCTAACACCGCAACATCAGAACTACCTAAGATACTAACGGTAT
AAGACGACAATGGTATAATACCAGAACTGCCGAAGCTGCGAAGGAGTGAATAGGGCAACCACTCAACAGA
GCAAGGACACAAGCATCCAAGCCGGCAAGCAGCCAATGGACGAATCGCAGAACGGCAGAAGCTCATAAGT
CGGTAATGCCCGAACTCCCTAACGGCATAACACGTGAAGATCACAATGTGGCAAGGCCTCAACACCCCAA
TGCTGTAACGCACTAAGCATGTAAGAGTGTAATGTGTGAAGCGAGCAAGCCCCCAAGGTATCAATAGTAT
AACTGGAGAAGCCTGTAACCGAGTAATATATGAATCAGTCAAGAGTCTAATAGTCGAAGCGAGTAACGTA
CTAAGTAGCGAACTACATAATGCGCTAATCTGAGAATCGCCGAATACATCAACGTCCCAACCACTGAACG
TCGCAATATGCGAATACCCGAATCACCGAACACGGCAACACTCGAATCTGCGAAGCGGTCAAGGTGATAA
CTCGTCAACAGGATAAGCGCCTAAGCTCCTAAGACGCTAAGATAGGAATGCCTGAATAGCAGAATCGCGG
AAGCCTACAATGACCCAAGGCGGCAATCGGGTAATCCCGGAACCGGAGAATGCTATAAGTCTACAAGTAG
GTAATCTGCTAACACAGTAATGCATGAAGTATACAAGGAGGGAAGGACAGAATGGGACAACCGATGAAGC
TAGTAAGCGAGGAATGCAGTAAGCTCTCAAGTGTAGAACTAGCCAAGTCCGCAACTCTGCAAGATATGAA
GACCGCAATGGCGCAACGTGACAATGGCTGAACTATGCAACGCGCCAACCCTCTAAGAGCCCAACGGCGG
AATATCCTAACCGTATAATCCGATAAGCGTAGAACTGCAGAATCTCATAACGTGGTAACCGCCTAAGTGG
AGAATACTGTAACTAGAGAACCACCGAATGGCATAATCCTCTAACTAGGTAAGGCGCTAACTGAGGAACC
CCGTAAGGTGGCAAGCAGCGAATCTAGTAAGGTCCTAAGAGAGGAACGGCCGAACTGACTAACTAGACAA
CAGCGCAAGTCGGCAAGCAGTCAAGGGCTCAATAGGCTAATATGGGAAGCCCGGAAGTGACCAAGATCTC
AATCCGTGAACCATACAACTGCATAATGGCCGAAGTCCGGAACGCCGGAAGAGGCTAAGCATAGAATACG
CCAATGTGAGAAGGTAGCAACCATATAACCGCCCAACCGTACAACTCATGAATGCCACAACATGACAAGG
ACTCAACCTACGAACTACTCAAGTCCATAACCGAGGAACGGATCAAGGGAGCAATAGGCGAAGGTGTCAA
CGTGTGAATGTAGCAAGTACGCAAGATCGGAATCTCGGAACAGACTAAGGCATGAAGATGAGAATGGGTC
AAGACTGGAATACCGGAACGAGCCAACCGTGTAAGCGTATAATGTGATAACTGTAGAACGCGGCAATGAG
ACAACCAGATAATGCAGGAAGCTATCAAGCTCAGAAGAGGCGAATGCACCAAGCTACTAATCTCCGAACA
CCGTAACGTGGGAATACCGCAACCCGCTAATGCACTAAGCACCTAAGAGGATAACCCCTCAATACGACAA
GTAGACAAGCTAGGAATCTCCCAAGCCTCTAATAGGGTAAGACTCGAACTACGGAAGCCCTCAAGTCCCT
AACGAGTGAACAGTCGAAGTACGGAACGCTCCAATGAGTGAATCCACTAACCCACGAAGTATCTAAGGAC
ATAATATGCCAATGCGCCAACTGCCTAATGTAGTAACGACCCAACATCCTAAGTCAGTAAGTGTACAAGA
TGTCAATCCAGCAACACGGTAAGAGCGTAACGGCTCAAGAGCGGAAGGCCACAACATACCAACCATAGAA
GGTCGGAAGAGAGCAAGCGATCAAGACGTCAACATCGTAATCATGTAAGAGATCAACTGGGTAAGTCCAG
AACCCTCGAATCGTGGAACTCGGCAACACCTGAATGGGCTAACCCATCAAGAGTGGAAGTCAGGAAGATC
CGAACGTGAGAATATCGTAAGAGCTGAAGCACCGAAGGCGATAATATCGGAAGGCGGGAAGCGACGAAGA
CACTAAGTGCATAATCGTATAACTATGTAAGATATCAAGGCGCCAAGTGGGTAACGGTGTAAGTAGTGAA
CCGGACAATGATAGAACTACAGAAGTGCAGAACTATAGAATCGCTCAACCGCTGAATACCTGAAGCCGGG
AAGCTCACAAGGGTCTAAGCGGGCAACTGAGCAAGTCATGAAGCGGGTAACGATAGAAGAGACTAACCAG
CCAACGTCCGAAGTGTGTAATACCCTAATAGGTGAAGGACCCAACTAGTGAACGGCCCAACAGCCTAACC
TGGCAACGTGCCAAGGTACTAAGTGACTAATGGTCTAAGCGCGTAAGTCTAGAATCTGGTAAGTACAGAA
GCACCCAACCGGTCAACATATGAAGTCTGCAAGGATGGAACCGGCCAACCTCACAACTGTGCAATCACTG
AAACGTTGA
